Addgene plasmid #215530: pLenti6.3/TO/V5-DEST-Paxillin-EGFP
Purpose: Lentiviral transfer vector with EGFP-tagged paxillin
Depositing lab: Johanna Ivaska. Depositing organization: Turku Bioscience Centre. Publication: Dynamic regulation of integrin beta1 phosphorylation supports invasion of breast cancer cells. Conway JRW, Joshi O, Kaivola J, Follain G, Gounis M, Kuhl D, Ivaska J. Nat Cell Biol. 2025 May 26. doi: 10.1038/s41556-025-01663-4. PubMed 40419795.
Backbone
  Vector backbone: pLenti6.3/TO/V5-DEST
  Backbone manufacturer: Thermo Fisher Scientific Inc.
  Total vector size (bp): 10209
  Vector type: Lentiviral
  Selectable markers: Blasticidin
Growth in bacteria
  Bacterial resistance: Ampicillin, 100 μg/mL
  Growth temperature: 37°C
  Growth strain: NEB Stable
  Copy number: High Copy
Gene/Insert
  Gene/Insert name: PXN (alt name: Paxillin)
  Species: H. sapiens (human)
  Insert size (bp): 2442
  GenBank ID: U14588.1
  Entrez Gene: PXN
  Promoter: CMV
  Tag / fusion protein: EGFP (C terminal on insert)
  Cloning method: Gateway Cloning
  Sequencing primers: 5′ CMV_F; 3′ WPRE_R
Terms and licenses: Academic/Nonprofit Terms; Industry Terms
How to cite: pLenti6.3/TO/V5-DEST-Paxillin-EGFP was a gift from Johanna Ivaska (Addgene plasmid # 215530 ; http://n2t.net/addgene:215530 ; RRID:Addgene_215530)
