[The description below was written by a language model from this plasmid's Addgene catalogue record and pLannotate feature annotations shown in this document.]
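Description:
pLenti6.3/TO/V5-DEST-Paxillin-EGFP is a 10.2 kb HIV-1-based lentiviral transfer vector made by Gateway recombination of a paxillin-EGFP cassette into the commercial pLenti6.3/TO/V5-DEST destination backbone. It is propagated in E. coli through a high-copy pUC-type origin with ampicillin resistance (AmpR), and also carries an f1 ori and an SV40 ori. The viral framework is of the third-generation, self-inactivating type. An RSV promoter replaces the U3 region of the truncated 5' LTR to drive genomic RNA synthesis in packaging cells. It is followed by the Ψ packaging signal, a gag fragment, the RRE for Rev-dependent nuclear export, the cPPT/CTS to aid nuclear import of the provirus, and a ΔU3 3' LTR that inactivates LTR-driven transcription after integration.

The payload sits between attB1 and attB2 sites. The paxillin (PXN) coding sequence is joined through a short multiple-cloning-site remnant to EGFP at its C terminus. The catalogue lists the insert as human, but the automated annotation matched the coding region best to chicken paxillin, so the species of origin is worth checking. Expression comes from the CMV enhancer/promoter followed by two tet operator sites (the "TO" in the name), which allows tetracycline-regulated expression in cells that supply the Tet repressor and constitutive expression otherwise. A backbone V5 tag lies downstream of attB2, and the record does not indicate whether it is translated. A WPRE enhances transcript stability and expression. A separate SV40/EM7 promoter cassette drives the blasticidin S deaminase gene for selection of transduced cells. The construct is suited to stable expression of fluorescent paxillin, a focal adhesion protein, for example for imaging cell adhesions. It was deposited in connection with work on integrin β1 phosphorylation and breast cancer cell invasion.
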