Features (pLannotate 1.2.2; 36 found; start..end, strand, type, name):
      3..229     +  promoter       RSV promoter: Rous sarcoma virus enhancer/promoter
    230..410     +  LTR            5' LTR (truncated): truncated 5' long terminal repeat (LTR) from HIV-1
    457..582     +  misc_feature   HIV-1 Ψ: packaging signal of human immunodeficiency virus type 1
    566..929     +  CDS            HIV-1 gag (fragment): gag protein from human immunodeficiency virus 1; gag
   1075..1308    +  misc_feature   RRE: The Rev response element (RRE) of HIV-1 allows for Rev-dependent mRNA export from the nucleus to the cytoplasm.
   1685..1785    +  CDS            Rev (fragment): human immunodeficiency virus 1 (HIV-1) Rev protein; rev; enhances nuclear export of unspliced and incompletely spliced viral mRNAs
   1804..1921    +  misc_feature   cPPT/CTS: central polypurine tract and central termination sequence of HIV-1
   1945..2246    +  enhancer       CMV enhancer: human cytomegalovirus immediate early enhancer
   2247..2450    +  promoter       CMV promoter: human cytomegalovirus (CMV) immediate early promoter
   2452..2471    +  promoter       PLtetO-1 promoter (fragment): modified phage lambda PL promoter with tet operator sites (Lutz and Bujard, 1997)
   2473..2492    +  promoter       PLtetO-1 promoter (fragment): modified phage lambda PL promoter with tet operator sites (Lutz and Bujard, 1997)
   2532..2556    +  protein_bind   attB1: mutant version of attB; recombination site for the Gateway® BP reaction BP Clonase™
   2614..4284    +  CDS            PXN: PAXI_CHICK - Experimental evidence at protein level: Swiss-Prot protein existence level 1. Cytoskeletal protein involved in actin-membrane attachment at sites of cell adhesion to the extracellular matrix (focal adhesion). Binds in vitro to vinculin as well as to the SH3 domain of c-SRC and, when tyrosine phosphorylated, to the SH2 domain of v-CRK. From Gallus gallus (Chicken).
   4285..4322    +  misc_feature   MCS (fragment): multiple cloning site
   4336..5055    +  CDS            EGFP: the original enhanced GFP (Yang et al., 1996) mammalian codon-optimized
   5070..5094    -  protein_bind   attB2: mutant version of attB; recombination site for the Gateway® BP reaction BP Clonase™
   5147..5188    +  CDS            V5 tag: epitope tag from simian virus 5
   5212..5800    +  misc_feature   WPRE: woodchuck hepatitis virus posttranscriptional regulatory element
   5815..6131    +  promoter       SV40 promoter: SV40 enhancer and early promoter
   6179..6226    +  promoter       EM7 promoter: synthetic bacterial promoter&nbsp
   6245..6643    +  CDS            BSD: blasticidin S deaminase; Aspergillus terreus BSD; confers resistance to blasticidin
   6660..6728    +  CDS            nef (fragment): NEF_HV1Z2 - Experimental evidence at protein level: Swiss-Prot protein existence level 1. Extracellular Nef protein targets CD4(+) T-lymphocytes for apoptosis by interacting with CXCR4 surface receptors. From Human immunodeficiency virus type 1 group M subtype D (isolate Z2/CDC-Z34) (HIV-1).
   6730..6963    +  LTR            3' LTR (ΔU3): self-inactivating 3' long terminal repeat (LTR) from HIV-1
   7035..7156    +  polyA_signal   SV40 poly(A) signal: SV40 polyadenylation signal
   7196..7331    +  rep_origin     SV40 ori: SV40 origin of replication
   7352..7370    -  promoter       T7 promoter: promoter for bacteriophage T7 RNA polymerase
   7378..7533    +  CDS            lacZα (fragment): LacZα fragment of β-galactosidase; lacZ fragment
   7538..7966    +  rep_origin     f1 ori (sequence partly withheld): f1 bacteriophage origin of replication; arrow indicates direction of (+) strand synthesis
   8019..8123    +  promoter       AmpR promoter: bla
   8124..8984    +  CDS            AmpR: β-lactamase; bla; confers resistance to ampicillin, carbenicillin, and related antibiotics
   9155..9743    +  rep_origin     ori: high-copy-number ColE1/pMB1/pBR322/pUC origin of replication
   9926..10018   +  CDS            lacI (fragment): lac repressor; lacI; The lac repressor binds to the lac operator to inhibit transcription in E. coli. This inhibition can be relieved by adding lactose or isopropyl-β-D-thiogalactopyranoside (IPTG).
  10031..10052   +  protein_bind   CAP binding site: CAP binding activates transcription in the presence of cAMP. E. coli catabolite activator protein
  10067..10097   +  promoter       lac promoter: promoter for the E. coli lac operon
  10105..10121   +  protein_bind   lac operator: The lac repressor binds to the lac operator to inhibit transcription in E. coli. This inhibition can be relieved by adding lactose or isopropyl-β-D-thiogalactopyranoside (IPTG). lac repressor encoded by lacI
  10166..10184   +  promoter       T3 promoter: promoter for bacteriophage T3 RNA polymerase
>Addgene plasmid #215530 | pLenti6.3/TO/V5-DEST-Paxillin-EGFP | addgene full sequence | sequence record 446276 | Addgene NGS Result
AATGTAGTCTTATGCAATACTCTTGTAGTCTTGCAACATGGTAACGATGAGTTAGCAACATGCCTTACAA
GGAGAGAAAAAGCACCGTGCATGCCGATTGGTGGAAGTAAGGTGGTACGATCGTGCCTTATTAGGAAGGC
AACAGACGGGTCTGACATGGATTGGACGAACCACTGAATTGCCGCATTGCAGAGATATTGTATTTAAGTG
CCTAGCTCGATACATAAACGGGTCTCTCTGGTTAGACCAGATCTGAGCCTGGGAGCTCTCTGGCTAACTA
GGGAACCCACTGCTTAAGCCTCAATAAAGCTTGCCTTGAGTGCTTCAAGTAGTGTGTGCCCGTCTGTTGT
GTGACTCTGGTAACTAGAGATCCCTCAGACCCTTTTAGTCAGTGTGGAAAATCTCTAGCAGTGGCGCCCG
AACAGGGACTTGAAAGCGAAAGGGAAACCAGAGGAGCTCTCTCGACGCAGGACTCGGCTTGCTGAAGCGC
GCACGGCAAGAGGCGAGGGGCGGCGACTGGTGAGTACGCCAAAAATTTTGACTAGCGGAGGCTAGAAGGA
GAGAGATGGGTGCGAGAGCGTCAGTATTAAGCGGGGGAGAATTAGATCGCGATGGGAAAAAATTCGGTTA
AGGCCAGGGGGAAAGAAAAAATATAAATTAAAACATATAGTATGGGCAAGCAGGGAGCTAGAACGATTCG
CAGTTAATCCTGGCCTGTTAGAAACATCAGAAGGCTGTAGACAAATACTGGGACAGCTACAACCATCCCT
TCAGACAGGATCAGAAGAACTTAGATCATTATATAATACAGTAGCAACCCTCTATTGTGTGCATCAAAGG
ATAGAGATAAAAGACACCAAGGAAGCTTTAGACAAGATAGAGGAAGAGCAAAACAAAAGTAAGACCACCG
CACAGCAAGCGGCCGCTGATCTTCAGACCTGGAGGAGGAGATATGAGGGACAATTGGAGAAGTGAATTAT
ATAAATATAAAGTAGTAAAAATTGAACCATTAGGAGTAGCACCCACCAAGGCAAAGAGAAGAGTGGTGCA
GAGAGAAAAAAGAGCAGTGGGAATAGGAGCTTTGTTCCTTGGGTTCTTGGGAGCAGCAGGAAGCACTATG
GGCGCAGCGTCAATGACGCTGACGGTACAGGCCAGACAATTATTGTCTGGTATAGTGCAGCAGCAGAACA
ATTTGCTGAGGGCTATTGAGGCGCAACAGCATCTGTTGCAACTCACAGTCTGGGGCATCAAGCAGCTCCA
GGCAAGAATCCTGGCTGTGGAAAGATACCTAAAGGATCAACAGCTCCTGGGGATTTGGGGTTGCTCTGGA
AAACTCATTTGCACCACTGCTGTGCCTTGGAATGCTAGTTGGAGTAATAAATCTCTGGAACAGATTTGGA
ATCACACGACCTGGATGGAGTGGGACAGAGAAATTAACAATTACACAAGCTTAATACACTCCTTAATTGA
AGAATCGCAAAACCAGCAAGAAAAGAATGAACAAGAATTATTGGAATTAGATAAATGGGCAAGTTTGTGG
AATTGGTTTAACATAACAAATTGGCTGTGGTATATAAAATTATTCATAATGATAGTAGGAGGCTTGGTAG
GTTTAAGAATAGTTTTTGCTGTACTTTCTATAGTGAATAGAGTTAGGCAGGGATATTCACCATTATCGTT
TCAGACCCACCTCCCAACCCCGAGGGGACCCGACAGGCCCGAAGGAATAGAAGAAGAAGGTGGAGAGAGA
GACAGAGACAGATCCATTCGATTAGTGAACGGATCTCGACGGTATCGGTTAACTTTTAAAAGAAAAGGGG
GGATTGGGGGGTACAGTGCAGGGGAAAGAATAGTAGACATAATAGCAACAGACATACAAACTAAAGAATT
ACAAAAACAAATTACAAAAATTCAAAATTTTATCGATAAGCTTGGGAGTTCCGCTTACATAACTTACGGT
AAATGGCCCGCCTGGCTGACCGCCCAACGACCCCCGCCCATTGACGTCAATAATGACGTATGTTCCCATA
GTAACGCCAATAGGGACTTTCCATTGACGTCAATGGGTGGAGTATTTACGGTAAACTGCCCACTTGGCAG
TACATCAAGTGTATCATATGCCAAGTACGCCCCCTATTGACGTCAATGACGGTAAATGGCCCGCCTGGCA
TTATGCCCAGTACATGACCTTATGGGACTTTCCTACTTGGCAGTACATCTACGTATTAGTCATCGCTATT
ACCATGGTGATGCGGTTTTGGCAGTACATCAATGGGCGTGGATAGCGGTTTGACTCACGGGGATTTCCAA
GTCTCCACCCCATTGACGTCAATGGGAGTTTGTTTTGGCACCAAAATCAACGGGACTTTCCAAAATGTCG
TAACAACTCCGCCCCATTGACGCAAATGGGCGGTAGGCGTGTACGGTGGGAGGTCTATATAAGCAGAGCT
CTCCCTATCAGTGATAGAGATCTCCCTATCAGTGATAGAGATCGTCGACTAGTCCAGTGTGGTGGAATTC
TGCAGATATCAACAAGTTTGTACAAAAAAGCAGGCTGGCGCCGGAACCAATTCAGTCGACTGGATCCGGT
ACCGAATTCGCGGCCGCGCCACCATGGACGACCTCGACGCCCTGCTGGCGGACTTGGAGTCTACCACCTC
CCACATCTCCAAACGGCCTGTGTTCTTGTCGGAGGAGACCCCCTACTCATACCCAACTGGAAACCACACA
TACCAGGAGATTGCCGTGCCACCCCCCGTCCCCCCACCCCCGTCCAGCGAGGCCCTCAATGGCACAATCC
TTGACCCCTTAGACCAGTGGCAGCCCAGCGGCTCCCGATTCATCCACCAGCAGCCTCAGTCCTCATCACC
TGTGTACGGCTCCAGTGCCAAAACTTCCAGTGTCTCCAACCCTCAGGACAGTGTTGGCTCTCCGTGCTCC
CGAGTGGGTGAGGAGGAGCACGTCTACAGCTTCCCCAACAAGCAGAAATCAGCTGAGCCTTCACCCACCG
TAATGAGCACGTCCCTGGGCAGCAACCTTTCTGAACTCGACCGCCTGCTGCTGGAACTGAACGCTGTACA
GCATAACCCGCCAGGCTTCCCTGCAGATGAGGCCAACTCAAGCCCCCCGCTTCCTGGGGCCCTGAGCCCC
CTCTATGGTGTCCCAGAGACTAACAGCCCCTTGGGAGGCAAAGCTGGGCCCCTGACGAAAGAGAAGCCTA
AGCGGAATGGGGGCCGGGGCCTGGAGGACGTGCGGCCCAGTGTGGAGAGTCTCTTGGATGAACTGGAGAG
CTCCGTGCCCAGCCCCGTCCCTGCCATCACTGTGAACCAGGGCGAGATGAGCAGCCCGCAGCGCGTCACC
TCCACCCAACAGCAGACACGCATCTCGGCCTCCTCTGCCACCAGGGAGCTGGACGAGCTGATGGCTTCGC
TGTCGGATTTCAAGTTCATGGCCCAGGGGAAGACAGGGAGCAGCTCACCCCCTGGGGGGCCCCCGAAGCC
CGGGAGCCAGCTGGACAGCATGCTGGGGAGCCTGCAGTCTGACCTGAACAAGCTGGGGGTCGCCACAGTC
GCCAAAGGAGTCTGCGGGGCCTGCAAGAAGCCCATCGCCGGGCAGGTTGTGACCGCCATGGGGAAGACGT
GGCACCCCGAGCACTTCGTCTGCACCCACTGCCAGGAGGAGATCGGATCCCGGAACTTCTTCGAGCGGGA
TGGACAGCCCTACTGTGAAAAGGACTACCACAACCTCTTCTCCCCGCGCTGCTACTACTGCAACGGCCCC
ATCCTGGATAAAGTGGTGACAGCCCTTGACCGGACGTGGCACCCTGAACACTTCTTCTGTGCACAGTGTG
GAGCCTTCTTTGGTCCCGAAGGGTTCCACGAGAAGGACGGCAAGGCCTACTGTCGCAAGGACTACTTCGA
CATGTTCGCACCCAAGTGTGGCGGCTGCGCCCGGGCCATCCTGGAGAACTATATCTCAGCCCTCAACACG
CTGTGGCATCCTGAGTGCTTTGTGTGCCGGGAATGCTTCACGCCATTCGTGAACGGCAGCTTCTTCGAGC
ACGACGGGCAGCCCTACTGTGAGGTGCACTACCACGAGCGGCGCGGCTCGCTGTGTTCTGGCTGCCAGAA
GCCCATCACCGGCCGCTGCATCACCGCCATGGCCAAGAAGTTCCACCCCGAGCACTTCGTCTGTGCCTTC
TGCCTCAAGCAGCTCAACAAGGGCACCTTCAAGGAGCAGAACGACAAGCCTTACTGTCAGAACTGCTTCC
TCAAGCTCTTCTGCCGAATTCTGCAGTCGACGGTACCGCGGGCCCGGGATCCACCGGTCGCCACCATGGT
GAGCAAGGGCGAGGAGCTGTTCACCGGGGTGGTGCCCATCCTGGTCGAGCTGGACGGCGACGTAAACGGC
CACAAGTTCAGCGTGTCCGGCGAGGGCGAGGGCGATGCCACCTACGGCAAGCTGACCCTGAAGTTCATCT
GCACCACCGGCAAGCTGCCCGTGCCCTGGCCCACCCTCGTGACCACCCTGACCTACGGCGTGCAGTGCTT
CAGCCGCTACCCCGACCACATGAAGCAGCACGACTTCTTCAAGTCCGCCATGCCCGAAGGCTACGTCCAG
GAGCGCACCATCTTCTTCAAGGACGACGGCAACTACAAGACCCGCGCCGAGGTGAAGTTCGAGGGCGACA
CCCTGGTGAACCGCATCGAGCTGAAGGGCATCGACTTCAAGGAGGACGGCAACATCCTGGGGCACAAGCT
GGAGTACAACTACAACAGCCACAACGTCTATATCATGGCCGACAAGCAGAAGAACGGCATCAAGGTGAAC
TTCAAGATCCGCCACAACATCGAGGACGGCAGCGTGCAGCTCGCCGACCACTACCAGCAGAACACCCCCA
TCGGCGACGGCCCCGTGCTGCTGCCCGACAACCACTACCTGAGCACCCAGTCCGCCCTGAGCAAAGACCC
CAACGAGAAGCGCGATCACATGGTCCTGCTGGAGTTCGTGACCGCCGCCGGGATCACTCTCGGCATGGAC
GAGCTGTACAAGTAACTCGAGATATCTAGACCCAGCTTTCTTGTACAAAGTGGTTGATATCCAGCACAGT
GGCGGCCGCTCGAGTCTAGAGGGCCCGCGGTTCGAAGGTAAGCCTATCCCTAACCCTCTCCTCGGTCTCG
ATTCTACGCGTACCGGTTAGTAATGATCGACAATCAACCTCTGGATTACAAAATTTGTGAAAGATTGACT
GGTATTCTTAACTATGTTGCTCCTTTTACGCTATGTGGATACGCTGCTTTAATGCCTTTGTATCATGCTA
TTGCTTCCCGTATGGCTTTCATTTTCTCCTCCTTGTATAAATCCTGGTTGCTGTCTCTTTATGAGGAGTT
GTGGCCCGTTGTCAGGCAACGTGGCGTGGTGTGCACTGTGTTTGCTGACGCAACCCCCACTGGTTGGGGC
ATTGCCACCACCTGTCAGCTCCTTTCCGGGACTTTCGCTTTCCCCCTCCCTATTGCCACGGCGGAACTCA
TCGCCGCCTGCCTTGCCCGCTGCTGGACAGGGGCTCGGCTGTTGGGCACTGACAATTCCGTGGTGTTGTC
GGGGAAGCTGACGTCCTTTCCATGGCTGCTCGCCTGTGTTGCCACCTGGATTCTGCGCGGGACGTCCTTC
TGCTACGTCCCTTCGGCCCTCAATCCAGCGGACCTTCCTTCCCGCGGCCTGCTGCCGGCTCTGCGGCCTC
TTCCGCGTCTTCGCCTTCGCCCTCAGACGAGTCGGATCTCCCTTTGGGCCGCCTCCCCGCCTGGCGATGG
TACCGGTGTGGAAAGTCCCCAGGCTCCCCAGCAGGCAGAAGTATGCAAAGCATGCATCTCAATTAGTCAG
CAACCAGGTGTGGAAAGTCCCCAGGCTCCCCAGCAGGCAGAAGTATGCAAAGCATGCATCTCAATTAGTC
AGCAACCATAGTCCCGCCCCTAACTCCGCCCATCCCGCCCCTAACTCCGCCCAGTTCCGCCCATTCTCCG
CCCCATGGCTGACTAATTTTTTTTATTTATGCAGAGGCCGAGGCCGCCTCTGCCTCTGAGCTATTCCAGA
AGTAGTGAGGAGGCTTTTTTGGAGGCCTAGGCTTTTGCAAAAAGCTCCCGGGAGCTTGTATATCCATTTT
CGGATCTGATCAGCACGTGTTGACAATTAATCATCGGCATAGTATATCGGCATAGTATAATACGACAAGG
TGAGGAACTAAACCATGGCCAAGCCTTTGTCTCAAGAAGAATCCACCCTCATTGAAAGAGCAACGGCTAC
AATCAACAGCATCCCCATCTCTGAAGACTACAGCGTCGCCAGCGCAGCTCTCTCTAGCGACGGCCGCATC
TTCACTGGTGTCAATGTATATCATTTTACTGGGGGACCTTGTGCAGAACTCGTGGTGCTGGGCACTGCTG
CTGCTGCGGCAGCTGGCAACCTGACTTGTATCGTCGCGATCGGAAATGAGAACAGGGGCATCTTGAGCCC
CTGCGGACGGTGCCGACAGGTGCTTCTCGATCTGCATCCTGGGATCAAAGCCATAGTGAAGGACAGTGAT
GGACAGCCGACGGCAGTTGGGATTCGTGAATTGCTGCCCTCTGGTTATGTGTGGGAGGGCTAAGCACAAT
TCGAGCTCGGTACCTTTAAGACCAATGACTTACAAGGCAGCTGTAGATCTTAGCCACTTTTTAAAAGAAA
AGGGGGGACTGGAAGGGCTAATTCACTCCCAACGAAGACAAGATCTGCTTTTTGCTTGTACTGGGTCTCT
CTGGTTAGACCAGATCTGAGCCTGGGAGCTCTCTGGCTAACTAGGGAACCCACTGCTTAAGCCTCAATAA
AGCTTGCCTTGAGTGCTTCAAGTAGTGTGTGCCCGTCTGTTGTGTGACTCTGGTAACTAGAGATCCCTCA
GACCCTTTTAGTCAGTGTGGAAAATCTCTAGCAGTAGTAGTTCATGTCATCTTATTATTCAGTATTTATA
ACTTGCAAAGAAATGAATATCAGAGAGTGAGAGGAACTTGTTTATTGCAGCTTATAATGGTTACAAATAA
AGCAATAGCATCACAAATTTCACAAATAAAGCATTTTTTTCACTGCATTCTAGTTGTGGTTTGTCCAAAC
TCATCAATGTATCTTATCATGTCTGGCTCTAGCTATCCCGCCCCTAACTCCGCCCATCCCGCCCCTAACT
CCGCCCAGTTCCGCCCATTCTCCGCCCCATGGCTGACTAATTTTTTTTATTTATGCAGAGGCCGAGGCCG
CCTCGGCCTCTGAGCTATTCCAGAAGTAGTGAGGAGGCTTTTTTGGAGGCCTAGGGACGTACCCAATTCG
CCCTATAGTGAGTCGTATTACGCGCGCTCACTGGCCGTCGTTTTACAACGTCGTGACTGGGAAAACCCTG
GCGTTACCCAACTTAATCGCCTTGCAGCACATCCCCCTTTCGCCAGCTGGCGTAATAGCGAAGAGGCCCG
CACCGATCGCCCTTCCCAACAGTTGCGCAGCCTGAATGGCGAATGGG
[124 nt withheld, positions 7538-7661]
C
[91 nt withheld, positions 7663-7753]
A
[49 nt withheld, positions 7755-7803]
CCTTTGACGTTGGAGTCCACGTTCTTT
[37 nt withheld, positions 7831-7867]
ACCCTATCTCGGTCTATTCTTTTGATTTATAAGGGATTTTGCCGATTTCGGCCTATTGGTTAAAAAATGA
GCTGATTTAACAAAAATTTAACGCGAATTTTAACAAAATATTAACGCTTACAATTTAGGTGGCACTTTTC
GGGGAAATGTGCGCGGAACCCCTATTTGTTTATTTTTCTAAATACATTCAAATATGTATCCGCTCATGAG
ACAATAACCCTGATAAATGCTTCAATAATATTGAAAAAGGAAGAGTATGAGTATTCAACATTTCCGTGTC
GCCCTTATTCCCTTTTTTGCGGCATTTTGCCTTCCTGTTTTTGCTCACCCAGAAACGCTGGTGAAAGTAA
AAGATGCTGAAGATCAGTTGGGTGCACGAGTGGGTTACATCGAACTGGATCTCAACAGCGGTAAGATCCT
TGAGAGTTTTCGCCCCGAAGAACGTTTTCCAATGATGAGCACTTTTAAAGTTCTGCTATGTGGCGCGGTA
TTATCCCGTATTGACGCCGGGCAAGAGCAACTCGGTCGCCGCATACACTATTCTCAGAATGACTTGGTTG
AGTACTCACCAGTCACAGAAAAGCATCTTACGGATGGCATGACAGTAAGAGAATTATGCAGTGCTGCCAT
AACCATGAGTGATAACACTGCGGCCAACTTACTTCTGACAACGATCGGAGGACCGAAGGAGCTAACCGCT
TTTTTGCACAACATGGGGGATCATGTAACTCGCCTTGATCGTTGGGAACCGGAGCTGAATGAAGCCATAC
CAAACGACGAGCGTGACACCACGATGCCTGTAGCAATGGCAACAACGTTGCGCAAACTATTAACTGGCGA
ACTACTTACTCTAGCTTCCCGGCAACAATTAATAGACTGGATGGAGGCGGATAAAGTTGCAGGACCACTT
CTGCGCTCGGCCCTTCCGGCTGGCTGGTTTATTGCTGATAAATCTGGAGCCGGTGAGCGTGGGTCTCGCG
GTATCATTGCAGCACTGGGGCCAGATGGTAAGCCCTCCCGTATCGTAGTTATCTACACGACGGGGAGTCA
GGCAACTATGGATGAACGAAATAGACAGATCGCTGAGATAGGTGCCTCACTGATTAAGCATTGGTAACTG
TCAGACCAAGTTTACTCATATATACTTTAGATTGATTTAAAACTTCATTTTTAATTTAAAAGGATCTAGG
TGAAGATCCTTTTTGATAATCTCATGACCAAAATCCCTTAACGTGAGTTTTCGTTCCACTGAGCGTCAGA
CCCCGTAGAAAAGATCAAAGGATCTTCTTGAGATCCTTTTTTTCTGCGCGTAATCTGCTGCTTGCAAACA
AAAAAACCACCGCTACCAGCGGTGGTTTGTTTGCCGGATCAAGAGCTACCAACTCTTTTTCCGAAGGTAA
CTGGCTTCAGCAGAGCGCAGATACCAAATACTGTTCTTCTAGTGTAGCCGTAGTTAGGCCACCACTTCAA
GAACTCTGTAGCACCGCCTACATACCTCGCTCTGCTAATCCTGTTACCAGTGGCTGCTGCCAGTGGCGAT
AAGTCGTGTCTTACCGGGTTGGACTCAAGACGATAGTTACCGGATAAGGCGCAGCGGTCGGGCTGAACGG
GGGGTTCGCGCACACAGCCCAGCTTGGAGCGAACGACCTACACCGAACTGAGATACCTACAGCGTGAGCT
ATGAGAAAGCGCCACGCTTCCCGAAGGGAGAAAGGCGGACAGGTATCCGGTAAGCGGCAGGGTCGGAACA
GGAGAGCGCACGAGGGAGCTTCCAGGGGGAAACGCCTGGTATCTTTATAGTCCTGTCGGGTTTCGCCACC
TCTGACTTGAGCGTCGATTTTTGTGATGCTCGTCAGGGGGGCGGAGCCTATGGAAAAACGCCAGCAACGC
GGCCTTTTTACGGTTCCTGGCCTTTTGCTGGCCTTTTGCTCACATGTTCTTTCCTGCGTTATCCCCTGAT
TCTGTGGATAACCGTATTACCGCCTTTGAGTGAGCTGATACCGCTCGCCGCAGCCGAACGACCGAGCGCA
GCGAGTCAGTGAGCGAGGAAGCGGAAGAGCGCCCAATACGCAAACCGCCTCTCCCCGCGCGTTGGCCGAT
TCATTAATGCAGCTGGCACGACAGGTTTCCCGACTGGAAAGCGGGCAGTGAGCGCAACGCAATTAATGTG
AGTTAGCTCACTCATTAGGCACCCCAGGCTTTACACTTTATGCTTCCGGCTCGTATGTTGTGTGGAATTG
TGAGCGGATAACAATTTCACACAGGAAACAGCTATGACCATGATTACGCCAAGCGCGCAATTAACCCTCA
CTAAAGGGAACAAAAGCTGGAGCTGCAAGCTT
